>Addgene plasmid #217150 | pCMV-Tc1-11_Xt | addgene full sequence | sequence record 442901 | Addgene NGS Result
GACATTGATTATTGACTAGTTATTAATAGTAATCAATTACGGGGTCATTAGTTCATAGCCCATATATGGA
GTTCCGCGTTACATAACTTACGGTAAATGGCCCGCCTGGCTGACCGCCCAACGACCCCCGCCCATTGACG
TCAATAATGACGTATGTTCCCATAGTAACGCCAATAGGGACTTTCCATTGACGTCAATGGGTGGAGTATT
TACGGTAAACTGCCCACTTGGCAGTACATCAAGTGTATCATATGCCAAGTACGCCCCCTATTGACGTCAA
TGACGGTAAATGGCCCGCCTGGCATTATGCCCAGTACATGACCTTATGGGACTTTCCTACTTGGCAGTAC
ATCTACGTATTAGTCATCGCTATTACCATGGTGATGCGGTTTTGGCAGTACATCAATGGGCGTGGATAGC
GGTTTGACTCACGGGGATTTCCAAGTCTCCACCCCATTGACGTCAATGGGAGTTTGTTTTGGCACCAAAA
TCAACGGGACTTTCCAAAATGTCGTAACAACTCCGCCCCATTGACGCAAATGGGCGGTAGGCGTGTACGG
TGGGAGGTCTATATAAGCAGAGCTCTCTGGCTAACTAGAGAACCCACTGCTTACTGGCTTATCGAAATTA
ATACGACTCACTATAGGGAGACCCAAGCTTGGTACCGAGCTCGGATCCACTAGTAACGGCCGCCAGTGTG
CTGGAATTCGCCGCCACCATGGTGCATCGCGAGCTGCCTAAGCATCAGCGCGATCTGATTGTGAAGCGCT
ATCAGAGCGGCGAAGGCTACAAACGCATTAGCAAAGCGCTGGATATTCCTTGGAACACCGTGAAAACCGT
GATCATTAAGTGGCGCAAATACGGCACCACCGTGACCTTACCTCGTACTGGTCGTCCGAGCAAAATCGAT
GAAAAAACCCGCCGCAAATTAGTTCGCGAGGCGACCAAACGTCCTACCGCGACCCTGAAAGAGCTGCAGG
AGTATTTAGCGAGCACCGGCTGCGTTGTTCATGTGACCACCATCAGCCGCATTCTGCATATGAGCGGCTT
ATGGGGTCGTGTTGCGCGCCGTAAGCCTTTTCTGACCAAGAAAAACATCCAGGCGCGCCTGCATTTCGCG
AAAACCCATCTGAAAAGCCCGAAAAGCATGTGGGAAAAAGTGCTGTGGAGCGACGAAACCAAAGTGGAAC
TGTTTGGCCACAACAGCAAAAAATACGTGTGGCGCAAAAACAACACCGCGCATCACCAGAAGAACACCAT
CCCGACCGTTAAACATGGCGGCGGCAGCATTATGCTGTGGGGCTGCTTTAGCAGCGCAGGTACTGGTGCG
CTGGTGAAAATTGAAGGCATTATGAACAGCAGCAAGTACCAGAGCATTCTGGCGCAAAACCTGCAAGCGA
GCGCACGCAAATTAAACATGCGCCGCAACTTCATTTTCCAGCATGACAACGATCCGAAACACACCAGCAA
GAGCACCAAAGAGTGGCTGCACCGCAAAAAGATTAAGGTGCTGGAATGGCCTAGCCAGAGCCCTGATCTG
AACCCGATTGAAAACCTGTGGGGCGATCTGAAACGCGCAGTTCATCGTCGCTGCCCTCGCAATTTAACCG
ACCTGGAATGCTTCTGCAAAGAGGAATGGGCGAACCTGGCGAAAAGCAAGTGCGCCATGCTGATCGATAG
CTATCCTAAGCGCCTGAGCGCCGTGATTAAGAGCAAAGGCGCCAGCACCAAGTATTGATGAGCGGCCGCT
CGAGCATGCATCTAGAGGGCCCTATTCTATAGTGTCACCTAAATGCTAGAGCTCGCTGATCAGCCTCGAC
TGTGCCTTCTAGTTGCCAGCCATCTGTTGTTTGCCCCTCCCCCGTGCCTTCCTTGACCCTGGAAGGTGCC
ACTCCCACTGTCCTTTCCTAATAAAATGAGGAAATTGCATCGCATTGTCTGAGTAGGTGTCATTCTATTC
TGGGGGGTGGGGTGGGGCAGGACAGCAAGGGGGAGGATTGGGAAGACAATAGCAGGCATGCTGGGGATGC
GGTGGGCTCTATGGCTTCTGAGGCGGAAAGAACCAGCTGGGGCTCTAGGGGGTATCCCC
[124 nt withheld, positions 2090-2213]
C
[91 nt withheld, positions 2215-2305]
A
[49 nt withheld, positions 2307-2355]
CCTTTGACGTTGGAGTCCACGTTCTTT
[37 nt withheld, positions 2383-2419]
ACCCTATCTCGGTCTATTCTTTTGATTTATAAGGGATTTTGCCGATTTCGGCCTATTGGTTAAAAAATGA
GCTGATTTAACAAAAATTTAACGCGAATTAATTCTGTGGAATGTGTGTCAGTTAGGGTGTGGAAAGTCCC
CAGGCTCCCCAGCAGGCAGAAGTATGCAAAGCATGCATCTCAATTAGTCAGCAACCAGGTGTGGAAAGTC
CCCAGGCTCCCCAGCAGGCAGAAGTATGCAAAGCATGCATCTCAATTAGTCAGCAACCATAGTCCCGCCC
CTAACTCCGCCCATCCCGCCCCTAACTCCGCCCAGTTCCGCCCATTCTCCGCCCCATGGCTGACTAATTT
TTTTTATTTATGCAGAGGCCGAGGCCGCCTCTGCCTCTGAGCTATTCCAGAAGTAGTGAGGAGGCTTTTT
TGGAGGCCTAGGCTTTTGCAAAAAGCTCCCCGAAATGACCGACCAAGCGACGCCCAACCTGCCATCACGA
GATTTCGATTCCACCGCCGCCTTCTATGAAAGGTTGGGCTTCGGAATCGTTTTCCGGGACGCCGGCTGGA
TGATCCTCCAGCGCGGGGATCTCATGCTGGAGTTCTTCGCCCACCCCAACTTGTTTATTGCAGCTTATAA
TGGTTACAAATAAAGCAATAGCATCACAAATTTCACAAATAAAGCATTTTTTTCACTGCATTCTAGTTGT
GGTTTGTCCAAACTCATCAATGTATCTTATCATGTCTGTATACCGTCGACCTCTAGCTAGAGCTTGGCGT
AATCATGGTCATAGCTGTTTCCTGTGTGAAATTGTTATCCGCTCACAATTCCACACAACATACGAGCCGG
AAGCATAAAGTGTAAAGCCTGGGGTGCCTAATGAGTGAGCTAACTCACATTAATTGCGTTGCGCTCACTG
CCCGCTTTCCAGTCGGGAAACCTGTCGTGCCAGCTGCATTAATGAATCGGCCAACGCGCGGGGAGAGGCG
GTTTGCGTATTGGGCGCTCTTCCGCTTCCTCGCTCACTGACTCGCTGCGCTCGGTCGTTCGGCTGCGGCG
AGCGGTATCAGCTCACTCAAAGGCGGTAATACGGTTATCCACAGAATCAGGGGATAACGCAGGAAAGAAC
ATGTGAGCAAAAGGCCAGCAAAAGGCCAGGAACCGTAAAAAGGCCGCGTTGCTGGCGTTTTTCCATAGGC
TCCGCCCCCCTGACGAGCATCACAAAAATCGACGCTCAAGTCAGAGGTGGCGAAACCCGACAGGACTATA
AAGATACCAGGCGTTTCCCCCTGGAAGCTCCCTCGTGCGCTCTCCTGTTCCGACCCTGCCGCTTACCGGA
TACCTGTCCGCCTTTCTCCCTTCGGGAAGCGTGGCGCTTTCTCATAGCTCACGCTGTAGGTATCTCAGTT
CGGTGTAGGTCGTTCGCTCCAAGCTGGGCTGTGTGCACGAACCCCCCGTTCAGCCCGACCGCTGCGCCTT
ATCCGGTAACTATCGTCTTGAGTCCAACCCGGTAAGACACGACTTATCGCCACTGGCAGCAGCCACTGGT
AACAGGATTAGCAGAGCGAGGTATGTAGGCGGTGCTACAGAGTTCTTGAAGTGGTGGCCTAACTACGGCT
ACACTAGAAGAACAGTATTTGGTATCTGCGCTCTGCTGAAGCCAGTTACCTTCGGAAAAAGAGTTGGTAG
CTCTTGATCCGGCAAACAAACCACCGCTGGTAGCGGTGGTTTTTTTGTTTGCAAGCAGCAGATTACGCGC
AGAAAAAAAGGATCTCAAGAAGATCCTTTGATCTTTTCTACGGGGTCTGACGCTCAGTGGAACGAAAACT
CACGTTAAGGGATTTTGGTCATGAGATTATCAAAAAGGATCTTCACCTAGATCCTTTTAAATTAAAAATG
AAGTTTTAAATCAATCTAAAGTATATATGAGTAAACTTGGTCTGACAGTTACCAATGCTTAATCAGTGAG
GCACCTATCTCAGCGATCTGTCTATTTCGTTCATCCATAGTTGCCTGACTCCCCGTCGTGTAGATAACTA
CGATACGGGAGGGCTTACCATCTGGCCCCAGTGCTGCAATGATACCGCGAGACCCACGCTCACCGGCTCC
AGATTTATCAGCAATAAACCAGCCAGCCGGAAGGGCCGAGCGCAGAAGTGGTCCTGCAACTTTATCCGCC
TCCATCCAGTCTATTAATTGTTGCCGGGAAGCTAGAGTAAGTAGTTCGCCAGTTAATAGTTTGCGCAACG
TTGTTGCCATTGCTACAGGCATCGTGGTGTCACGCTCGTCGTTTGGTATGGCTTCATTCAGCTCCGGTTC
CCAACGATCAAGGCGAGTTACATGATCCCCCATGTTGTGCAAAAAAGCGGTTAGCTCCTTCGGTCCTCCG
ATCGTTGTCAGAAGTAAGTTGGCCGCAGTGTTATCACTCATGGTTATGGCAGCACTGCATAATTCTCTTA
CTGTCATGCCATCCGTAAGATGCTTTTCTGTGACTGGTGAGTACTCAACCAAGTCATTCTGAGAATAGTG
TATGCGGCGACCGAGTTGCTCTTGCCCGGCGTCAATACGGGATAATACCGCGCCACATAGCAGAACTTTA
AAAGTGCTCATCATTGGAAAACGTTCTTCGGGGCGAAAACTCTCAAGGATCTTACCGCTGTTGAGATCCA
GTTCGATGTAACCCACTCGTGCACCCAACTGATCTTCAGCATCTTTTACTTTCACCAGCGTTTCTGGGTG
AGCAAAAACAGGAAGGCAAAATGCCGCAAAAAAGGGAATAAGGGCGACACGGAAATGTTGAATACTCATA
CTCTTCCTTTTTCAATATTATTGAAGCATTTATCAGGGTTATTGTCTCATGAGCGGATACATATTTGAAT
GTATTTAGAAAAATAAACAAATAGGGGTTCCGCGCACATTTCCCCGAAAAGTGCCACCTGACGTCGACGG
ATCGGGAGATCTCCCGATCCCCTATGGTGCACTCTCAGTACAATCTGCTCTGATGCCGCATAGTTAAGCC
AGTATCTGCTCCCTGCTTGTGTGTTGGAGGTCGCTGAGTAGTGCGCGAGCAAAATTTAAGCTACAACAAG
GCAAGGCTTGACCGACAATTGCATGAAGAATCTGCTTAGGGTTAGGCGTTTTGCGCTGCTTCGCGATGTA
CGGGCCAGATATACGCGTT
Features (pLannotate 1.2.2; 19 found; start..end, strand, type, name):
      1..380     +  enhancer       CMV enhancer: human cytomegalovirus immediate early enhancer
    381..584     +  promoter       CMV promoter: human cytomegalovirus (CMV) immediate early promoter
    580..613     +  LTR            5' LTR (truncated) (fragment): truncated 5' long terminal repeat (LTR) from HIV-1
    629..647     +  promoter       T7 promoter: promoter for bacteriophage T7 RNA polymerase
   1776..1794    -  promoter       SP6 promoter: promoter for bacteriophage SP6 RNA polymerase
   1820..2044    +  polyA_signal   bGH poly(A) signal: bovine growth hormone polyadenylation signal
   2048..2069    +  promoter       SV40 promoter (fragment): SV40 enhancer and early promoter
   2090..2518    +  rep_origin     f1 ori (sequence partly withheld): f1 bacteriophage origin of replication; arrow indicates direction of (+) strand synthesis
   2532..2861    +  promoter       SV40 promoter: SV40 enhancer and early promoter
   2874..3032    +  CDS            ble (fragment): BLE_KLEPN - Experimental evidence at protein level: Swiss-Prot protein existence level 1. Binding protein with a strong affinity to the bleomycin family of antibiotics. Binds to CL990; an antimitotic-antibiotic compound. From Klebsiella pneumoniae.
   3027..3148    +  polyA_signal   SV40 poly(A) signal: SV40 polyadenylation signal
   3221..3237    -  protein_bind   lac operator: The lac repressor binds to the lac operator to inhibit transcription in E. coli. This inhibition can be relieved by adding lactose or isopropyl-β-D-thiogalactopyranoside (IPTG). lac repressor encoded by lacI
   3245..3275    -  promoter       lac promoter: promoter for the E. coli lac operon
   3290..3311    -  protein_bind   CAP binding site: CAP binding activates transcription in the presence of cAMP. E. coli catabolite activator protein
   3324..3416    -  CDS            lacI (fragment): lac repressor; lacI; The lac repressor binds to the lac operator to inhibit transcription in E. coli. This inhibition can be relieved by adding lactose or isopropyl-β-D-thiogalactopyranoside (IPTG).
   3599..4187    -  rep_origin     ori: high-copy-number ColE1/pMB1/pBR322/pUC origin of replication
   4358..5218    -  CDS            AmpR: β-lactamase; bla; confers resistance to ampicillin, carbenicillin, and related antibiotics
   5219..5323    -  promoter       AmpR promoter: bla
   5382..5434    -  misc_feature   bom (fragment): basis of mobility region from pBR322
