[The description below was written by a language model from this plasmid's Addgene catalogue record and pLannotate feature annotations shown in this document.]
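Description:
pCMV-Tc1-11_Xt is a 5,588-nt mammalian expression plasmid built on a pCMV backbone and designed to produce the Tc1-11_Xt transposase in transfected cells. It is maintained in E. coli through a high-copy ColE1/pUC-type origin and selected with ampicillin via the β-lactamase gene and its native promoter. An f1 origin is also present, along with remnants typical of pUC-derived cloning vectors (lac promoter, lac operator, CAP binding site, and small lacI and bom fragments) that have no evident role in the plasmid's intended use.

The expression cassette begins with the human cytomegalovirus immediate-early enhancer and promoter, followed by a T7 promoter, and ends with a reverse-oriented SP6 promoter and the bovine growth hormone polyadenylation signal. The automated annotation assigns no feature to the roughly 1.1 kb between the T7 and SP6 sites. This unannotated interval is where the transposase coding sequence, recorded as synthetic, would be expected to lie, although the feature table does not confirm it and the cloning sites are listed as unknown. The flanking phage promoters could in principle support in vitro transcription or serve as sequencing primer sites. Downstream, an SV40 early promoter and SV40 poly(A) signal flank only a short fragment of the ble bleomycin-family resistance gene, so the plasmid appears to lack an intact mammalian selection marker. The brief HIV-1 LTR match after the CMV promoter is a small fragment only.

The construct comes from a survey of DNA transposons tested in human cells, where such a plasmid would serve as the transposase source. No tags or reporters are recorded.
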