Addgene plasmid #217150: pCMV-Tc1-11_Xt
Purpose: Mammalian expression vector for expression of Tc1-11_Xt transposase (CMV promoter)
Depositing lab: Haoyi Wang. Depositing organization: Institute of Zoology, Chinese Academy of Sciences. Publication: Heterologous survey of 130 DNA transposons in human cells highlights their functional divergence and expands the genome engineering toolbox. Zhang T, Tan S, Tang N, Li Y, Zhang C, Sun J, Guo Y, Gao H, Cai Y, Sun W, Wang C, Fu L, Ma H, Wu Y, Hu X, Zhang X, Gee P, Yan W, Zhao Y, Chen Q, Guo B, Wang H, Zhang YE. Cell. 2024 Jul 11;187(14):3741-3760.e30. doi: 10.1016/j.cell.2024.05.007. Epub 2024 Jun 5. PubMed 38843831.
Backbone
  Vector backbone: pCMV
  Vector type: Mammalian Expression
Growth in bacteria
  Bacterial resistance: Ampicillin, 100 μg/mL
  Growth temperature: 37°C
  Growth strain: DH5alpha
  Copy number: High Copy
Gene/Insert
  Gene/Insert name: Tc1-11_Xt transposase
  Species: Synthetic
  Cloning method: Restriction Enzyme; 5′ cloning site Unknown (unknown if destroyed); 3′ cloning site Unknown (unknown if destroyed)
Terms and licenses: Academic/Nonprofit Terms; Industry Terms: Not Available to Industry
How to cite: pCMV-Tc1-11_Xt was a gift from Haoyi Wang (Addgene plasmid # 217150 ; http://n2t.net/addgene:217150 ; RRID:Addgene_217150)
